Addgene plasmid #87597: pGBKT7-SLU7
Purpose: Encodes Y2H Gal4 DNA binding domain for Slu7
Depositing lab: Aaron Hoskins. Depositing organization: University of Wisconsin, Madison. Publication: SF3b1 mutations associated with myelodysplastic syndromes alter the fidelity of branchsite selection in yeast. Carrocci TJ, Zoerner DM, Paulson JC, Hoskins AA. Nucleic Acids Res. 2017 Jan 6. pii: gkw1349. doi: 10.1093/nar/gkw1349. PubMed 28062854.
Backbone
  Vector backbone: pGBKT7
  Backbone manufacturer: Clontech
  Backbone size w/o insert (bp): 7300
  Total vector size (bp): 8427
  Vector type: Bacterial Expression, Yeast Expression
  Selectable markers: TRP1
Growth in bacteria
  Bacterial resistance: Kanamycin, 50 μg/mL
  Growth temperature: 37°C
  Growth strain: DH5alpha
  Copy number: Unknown
Gene/Insert
  Gene/Insert name: SLU7
  Species: S. cerevisiae (budding yeast)
  Insert size (bp): 1173
  GenBank ID: NP_010373.3
  Entrez Gene: SLU7 (a.k.a. YDR088C, SLT17)
  Tag / fusion protein: GAL4 BD (N terminal on backbone); Myc (N terminal on backbone)
  Cloning method: Restriction Enzyme; 5′ cloning site NdeI (not destroyed); 3′ cloning site BamHI (not destroyed)
  Sequencing primers: 5′ GACCTGCATATGAATAATAACAGCAGAAACAACGAAAATCG; 3′ CAGGTCGACGGATCCTTAACCATATAAATCTTTTAAGTGG
Terms and licenses: Academic/Nonprofit Terms; Industry Terms: Not Available to Industry
How to cite: pGBKT7-SLU7 was a gift from Aaron Hoskins (Addgene plasmid # 87597 ; http://n2t.net/addgene:87597 ; RRID:Addgene_87597)
