[The description below was written by a language model from this plasmid's Addgene catalogue record and pLannotate feature annotations shown in this document.]
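Description:
pGBKT7-SLU7 is a yeast two-hybrid "bait" plasmid built on the commercial pGBKT7 backbone, a shuttle vector that replicates in both E. coli and Saccharomyces cerevisiae. In bacteria it is maintained through a high-copy ColE1/pUC-type origin and selected with kanamycin via the Tn5 aminoglycoside phosphotransferase gene (NeoR/KanR), which is driven here by the bla promoter. In yeast it replicates episomally from the 2μ origin and is selected by tryptophan prototrophy through the TRP1 marker with its own promoter. An f1 origin is also present, along with several small fragments (lacZα, lacI, rop, bom, ble, poly(A) signals) that are backbone remnants without an evident role in the construct's function.

The payload is the S. cerevisiae SLU7 open reading frame, cloned between NdeI and BamHI sites that remain intact. It sits downstream of the GAL4 DNA-binding domain, and the catalogue entry also lists an N-terminal Myc epitope supplied by the backbone, although the feature table does not annotate it separately. Expression in yeast is driven by the constitutive ADH1 promoter and ended by the ADH1 terminator. A T7 promoter lies between the GAL4 domain and the insert and is paired with a T7 terminator, an arrangement that allows T7 polymerase-driven transcription of the insert without the GAL4 portion. Slu7 is an essential splicing factor acting in the second catalytic step of pre-mRNA splicing and in 3′ splice site selection. The plasmid is intended for testing Slu7 interactions with GAL4 activation-domain "prey" fusions, and it was deposited with a study of how SF3b1 mutations affect branchsite selection fidelity in yeast.
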