Features (pLannotate 1.2.2; 24 found; start..end, strand, type, name):
     30..734     +  promoter       ADH1 promoter: S. cerevisiae ADH1; promoter for alcohol dehydrogenase 1
    762..1202    +  CDS            GAL4 DNA binding domain: DNA binding domain of the GAL4 transcriptional activator; Saccharomyces cerevisiae GAL4 (truncated)
   1213..1231    +  promoter       T7 promoter: promoter for bacteriophage T7 RNA polymerase
   1284..2429    +  CDS            SLU7: SLU7_YEAST - Also known as SLT17. Experimental evidence at protein level: Swiss-Prot protein existence level 1. Essential protein involved in the second catalytic step of pre-mRNA splicing. Involved in the selection of 3'-type splice sites; this selection could be done via a 3'-splice site-binding factor, PRP16. From Saccharomyces cerevisiae (strain ATCC 204508 / S288c) (Baker's yeast).
   2462..2509    +  terminator     T7 terminator: transcription terminator for bacteriophage T7 RNA polymerase
   2536..2723    +  terminator     ADH1 terminator: S. cerevisiae ADH1; transcription terminator for the S. cerevisiae alcohol dehydrogenase 1 (ADH1) gene
   2771..2787    -  protein_bind   lac operator: The lac repressor binds to the lac operator to inhibit transcription in E. coli. This inhibition can be relieved by adding lactose or isopropyl-β-D-thiogalactopyranoside (IPTG). lac repressor encoded by lacI
   2795..2825    -  promoter       lac promoter: promoter for the E. coli lac operon
   2840..2861    -  protein_bind   CAP binding site: CAP binding activates transcription in the presence of cAMP. E. coli catabolite activator protein
   2874..2966    -  CDS            lacI (fragment): lac repressor; lacI; The lac repressor binds to the lac operator to inhibit transcription in E. coli. This inhibition can be relieved by adding lactose or isopropyl-β-D-thiogalactopyranoside (IPTG).
   3149..3737    -  rep_origin     ori: high-copy-number ColE1/pMB1/pBR322/pUC origin of replication
   3959..3975    +  polyA_signal   bGH poly(A) signal (fragment): bovine growth hormone polyadenylation signal
   4066..4113    -  polyA_signal   HSV TK poly(A) signal: herpes simplex virus thymidine kinase polyadenylation signal (Cole and Stacy, 1985)
   4172..4324    -  CDS            ble (fragment): BLE_KLEPN - Experimental evidence at protein level: Swiss-Prot protein existence level 1. Binding protein with a strong affinity to the bleomycin family of antibiotics. Binds to CL990; an antimitotic-antibiotic compound. From Klebsiella pneumoniae.
   4345..5139    -  CDS            NeoR/KanR: aminoglycoside phosphotransferase from Tn5; aph(3')-II (or nptII); confers resistance to neomycin, kanamycin, and G418 (Geneticin®)
   5140..5244    -  promoter       AmpR promoter: bla
   5271..6613    -  rep_origin     2μ ori: yeast 2μ plasmid origin of replication
   6681..6716    +  CDS            rop (fragment): Rop protein, which maintains plasmids at low copy number; rop
   6818..6867    +  misc_feature   bom (fragment): basis of mobility region from pBR322
   7006..7153    +  promoter       TRP1 promoter: S. cerevisiae TRP1
   7154..7828    +  CDS            TRP1: phosphoribosylanthranilate isomerase, required for tryptophan biosynthesis; S. cerevisiae TRP1; yeast auxotrophic marker
   7879..7930    +  misc_feature   bom (fragment): basis of mobility region from pBR322
   7958..8386    -  rep_origin     f1 ori (sequence partly withheld): f1 bacteriophage origin of replication; arrow indicates direction of (+) strand synthesis
   8390..29      -  CDS            lacZα (fragment) (across the origin): LacZα fragment of β-galactosidase; lacZ fragment
>Addgene plasmid #87597 | pGBKT7-SLU7 | addgene full sequence | sequence record 183088 | Addgene NGS Result
CGGTGCGGGCCTCTTCGCTATTACGCCAGATCCTTTTGTTGTTTCCGGGTGTACAATATGGACTTCCTCT
TTTCTGGCAACCAAACCCATACATCGGGATTCCTATAATACCTTCGTTGGTCTCCCTAACATGTAGGTGG
CGGAGGGGAGATATACAATAGAACAGATACCAGACAAGACATAATGGGCTAAACAAGACTACACCAATTA
CACTGCCTCATTGATGGTGGTACATAACGAACTAATACTGTAGCCCTAGACTTGATAGCCATCATCATAT
CGAAGTTTCACTACCCTTTTTCCATTTGCCATCTATTGAAGTAATAATAGGCGCATGCAACTTCTTTTCT
TTTTTTTTCTTTTCTCTCTCCCCCGTTGTTGTCTCACCATATCCGCAATGACAAAAAAATGATGGAAGAC
ACTAAAGGAAAAAATTAACGACAAAGACAGCACCAACAGATGTCGTTGTTCCAGAGCTGATGAGGGGTAT
CTCGAAGCACACGAAACTTTTTCCTTCCTTCATTCACGCACACTACTCTCTAATGAGCAACGGTATACGG
CCTTCCTTCCAGTTACTTGAATTTGAAATAAAAAAAAGTTTGCTGTCTTGCTATCAAGTATAAATAGACC
TGCAATTATTAATCTTTTGTTTCCTCGTCATTGTTCTCGTTCCCTTTCTTCCTTGTTTCTTTTTCTGCAC
AATATTTCAAGCTATACCAAGCATACAATCAACTCCAAGCTTGAAGCAAGCCTCCTGAAAGATGAAGCTA
CTGTCTTCTATCGAACAAGCATGCGATATTTGCCGACTTAAAAAGCTCAAGTGCTCCAAAGAAAAACCGA
AGTGCGCCAAGTGTCTGAAGAACAACTGGGAGTGTCGCTACTCTCCCAAAACCAAAAGGTCTCCGCTGAC
TAGGGCACATCTGACAGAAGTGGAATCAAGGCTAGAAAGACTGGAACAGCTATTTCTACTGATTTTTCCT
CGAGAAGACCTTGACATGATTTTGAAAATGGATTCTTTACAGGATATAAAAGCATTGTTAACAGGATTAT
TTGTACAAGATAATGTGAATAAAGATGCCGTCACAGATAGATTGGCTTCAGTGGAGACTGATATGCCTCT
AACATTGAGACAGCATAGAATAAGTGCGACATCATCATCGGAAGAGAGTAGTAACAAAGGTCAAAGACAG
TTGACTGTATCGCCGGAATTTGTAATACGACTCACTATAGGGCGAGCCGCCATCATGGAGGAGCAGAAGC
TGATCTCAGAGGAGGACCTGCATATGAATAATAACAGCAGAAACAACGAAAATCGAAGCACTATTAACAG
AAATAAAAGGCAACTACAACAAGCAAAAGAAAAAAATGAAAATATTCATATCCCCAGGTATATTAGAAAT
CAACCATGGTACTATAAGGATACCCCCAAAGAACAAGAAGGGAAGAAGCCCGGCAATGATGATACGAGCA
CTGCAGAAGGAGGAGAAAAAAGCGACTACTTGGTGCATCATAGGCAAAAAGCAAAAGGGGGTGCTTTAGA
TATTGACAATAATTCAGAACCAAAAATTGGTATGGGTATAAAGGATGAGTTCAAACTAATCAGACCCCAG
AAGATGTCCGTCCGAGATTCTCATTCGCTGTCATTTTGTAGGAATTGTGGGGAAGCAGGGCATAAGGAGA
AAGACTGCATGGAAAAACCTCGTAAGATGCAGAAGCTTGTTCCCGATTTAAATTCACAAAAAAATAATGG
CACAGTTTTAGTACGAGCTACTGATGATGACTGGGACTCCAGAAAAGATAGATGGTACGGTTACTCAGGG
AAAGAATACAATGAACTGATAAGTAAGTGGGAGCGTGATAAAAGAAATAAAATAAAAGGAAAAGACAAAT
CCCAAACTGATGAAACACTATGGGATACAGATGAAGAGATAGAACTAATGAAGTTAGAACTTTACAAGGA
TTCCGTAGGTTCATTGAAGAAAGATGATGCTGATAATTCTCAGTTGTATAGGACATCAACGAGATTGAGA
GAAGATAAGGCTGCTTACTTGAACGACATAAATTCAACGGAGAGTAATTATGATCCTAAATCAAGATTGT
ACAAAACTGAAACACTGGGCGCAGTTGATGAAAAATCAAAAATGTTCCGCAGACATTTGACAGGTGAAGG
CCTAAAATTAAACGAATTGAACCAGTTTGCTAGATCTCACGCTAAGGAAATGGGTATACGTGATGAAATT
GAGGATAAGGAAAAAGTACAACATGTTTTAGTCGCCAATCCTACTAAATATGAATATCTGAAGAAAAAAC
GGGAACAAGAAGAAACCAAGCAGCCCAAGATTGTCAGCATTGGAGATCTGGAAGCTAGGAAAGTAGATGG
TACAAAGCAATCTGAGGAACAACGGAACCACTTAAAAGATTTATATGGTTAAGGATCCGTCGACCTGCAG
CGGCCGCATAACTAGCATAACCCCTTGGGGCCTCTAAACGGGTCTTGAGGGGTTTTTTGCGCGCTTGCAG
CCAAGCTAATTCCGGGCGAATTTCTTATGATTTATGATTTTTATTATTAAATAAGTTATAAAAAAAATAA
GTGTATACAAATTTTAAAGTGACTCTTAGGTTTTAAAACGAAAATTCTTATTCTTGAGTAACTCTTTCCT
GTAGGTCAGGTTGCTTTCTCAGGTATAGCATGAGGTCGCTCTTATTGACCACACCTCTACCGGCATGCAA
GCTTGGCGTAATCATGGTCATAGCTGTTTCCTGTGTGAAATTGTTATCCGCTCACAATTCCACACAACAT
ACGAGCCGGAAGCATAAAGTGTAAAGCCTGGGGTGCCTAATGAGTGAGCTAACTCACATTAATTGCGTTG
CGCTCACTGCCCGCTTTCCAGTCGGGAAACCTGTCGTGCCAGCTGCATTAATGAATCGGCCAACGCGCGG
GGAGAGGCGGTTTGCGTATTGGGCGCTCTTCCGCTTCCTCGCTCACTGACTCGCTGCGCTCGGTCGTTCG
GCTGCGGCGAGCGGTATCAGCTCACTCAAAGGCGGTAATACGGTTATCCACAGAATCAGGGGATAACGCA
GGAAAGAACATGTGAGCAAAAGGCCAGCAAAAGGCCAGGAACCGTAAAAAGGCCGCGTTGCTGGCGTTTT
TCCATAGGCTCCGCCCCCCTGACGAGCATCACAAAAATCGACGCTCAAGTCAGAGGTGGCGAAACCCGAC
AGGACTATAAAGATACCAGGCGTTTCCCCCTGGAAGCTCCCTCGTGCGCTCTCCTGTTCCGACCCTGCCG
CTTACCGGATACCTGTCCGCCTTTCTCCCTTCGGGAAGCGTGGCGCTTTCTCATAGCTCACGCTGTAGGT
ATCTCAGTTCGGTGTAGGTCGTTCGCTCCAAGCTGGGCTGTGTGCACGAACCCCCCGTTCAGCCCGACCG
CTGCGCCTTATCCGGTAACTATCGTCTTGAGTCCAACCCGGTAAGACACGACTTATCGCCACTGGCAGCA
GCCACTGGTAACAGGATTAGCAGAGCGAGGTATGTAGGCGGTGCTACAGAGTTCTTGAAGTGGTGGCCTA
ACTACGGCTACACTAGAAGAACAGTATTTGGTATCTGCGCTCTGCTGAAGCCAGTTACCTTCGGAAAAAG
AGTTGGTAGCTCTTGATCCGGCAAACAAACCACCGCTGGTAGCGGTGGTTTTTTTGTTTGCAAGCAGCAG
ATTACGCGCAGAAAAAAAGGATCTCAAGAAGATCCTTTGATCTTTTCTACGGGGTCTGACGCTCAGTGGA
ACGAAAACTCACGTTAAGGGATTTTGGTCATGAGATTATCAAAAAGGATCTTCACCTAGATCCTTTTAAA
TTAAAAATGAAGTTTTAAATCAATCTAAAGTATATATGAGTAACCTGAGGCTATGGCAGGGCCTGCCGCC
CCGACGTTGGCTGCGAGCCCTGGGCCTTCACCCGAACTTGGGGGGTGGGGTGGGGAAAAGGAAGAAACGC
GGGCGTATTGGCCCCAATGGGGTCTCGGTGGGGTATCGACAGAGTGCCAGCCCTGGGACCGAACCCCGCG
TTTATGAACAAACGACCCAACACCGTGCGTTTTATTCTGTCTTTTTATTGCCGTCATAGCGCGGGTTCCT
TCCGGTATTGTCTCCTTCCGTGTTTCAGTTAGCCTCCCCCTAGGGTGGGCGAAGAACTCCAGCATGAGAT
CCCCGCGCTGGAGGATCATCCAGCCGGCGTCCCGGAAAACGATTCCGAAGCCCAACCTTTCATAGAAGGC
GGCGGTGGAATCGAAATCTCGTGATGGCAGGTTGGGCGTCGCTTGGTCGGTCATTTCGAACCCCAGAGTC
CCGCTCAGAAGAACTCGTCAAGAAGGCGATAGAAGGCGATGCGCTGCGAATCGGGAGCGGCGATACCGTA
AAGCACGAGGAAGCGGTCAGCCCATTCGCCGCCAAGCTCTTCAGCAATATCACGGGTAGCCAACGCTATG
TCCTGATAGCGGTCCGCCACACCCAGCCGGCCACAGTCGATGAATCCAGAAAAGCGGCCATTTTCCACCA
TGATATTCGGCAAGCAGGCATCGCCATGAGTCACGACGAGATCCTCGCCGTCGGGCATGCTCGCCTTGAG
CCTGGCGAACAGTTCGGCTGGCGCGAGCCCCTGATGCTCTTCGTCCAGATCATCCTGATCGACAAGACCG
GCTTCCATCCGAGTACGTGCTCGCTCGATGCGATGTTTCGCTTGGTGGTCGAATGGGCAGGTAGCCGGAT
CAAGCGTATGCAGCCGCCGCATTGCATCAGCCATGATGGATACTTTCTCGGCAGGAGCAAGGTGAGATGA
CAGGAGATCCTGCCCCGGCACTTCGCCCAATAGCAGCCAGTCCCTTCCCGCTTCAGTGACAACGTCGAGC
ACAGCTGCGCAAGGAACGCCCGTCGTGGCCAGCCACGATAGCCGCGCTGCCTCGTCTTGCAGTTCATTCA
GGGCACCGGACAGGTCGGTCTTGACAAAAAGAACCGGGCGCCCCTGCGCTGACAGCCGGAACACGGCGGC
ATCAGAGCAGCCGATTGTCTGTTGTGCCCAGTCATAGCCGAATAGCCTCTCCACCCAAGCGGCCGGAGAA
CCTGCGTGCAATCCATCTTGTTCAATCATACTCTTCCTTTTTCAATATTATTGAAGCATTTATCAGGGTT
ATTGTCTCATGAGCGGATACATATTTGAATGTATTTAGAAAAATAAACAAATAGGGGTTCCGCGCACATT
TCCCCGAAAAGTGCCACCTGAACGAAGCATCTGTGCTTCATTTTGTAGAACAAAAATGCAACGCGAGAGC
GCTAATTTTTCAAACAAAGAATCTGAGCTGCATTTTTACAGAACAGAAATGCAACGCGAAAGCGCTATTT
TACCAACGAAGAATCTGTGCTTCATTTTTGTAAAACAAAAATGCAACGCGAGAGCGCTAATTTTTCAAAC
AAAGAATCTGAGCTGCATTTTTACAGAACAGAAATGCAACGCGAGAGCGCTATTTTACCAACAAAGAATC
TATACTTCTTTTTTGTTCTACAAAAATGCATCCCGAGAGCGCTATTTTTCTAACAAAGCATCTTAGATTA
CTTTTTTTCTCCTTTGTGCGCTCTATAATGCAGTCTCTTGATAACTTTTTGCACTGTAGGTCCGTTAAGG
TTAGAAGAAGGCTACTTTGGTGTCTATTTTCTCTTCCATAAAAAAAGCCTGACTCCACTTCCCGCGTTTA
CTGATTACTAGCGAAGCTGCGGGTGCATTTTTTCAAGATAAAGGCATCCCCGATTATATTCTATACCGAT
GTGGATTGCGCATACTTTGTGAACAGAAAGTGATAGCGTTGATGATTCTTCATTGGTCAGAAAATTATGA
ACGGTTTCTTCTATTTTGTCTCTATATACTACGTATAGGAAATGTTTACATTTTCGTATTGTTTTCGATT
CACTCTATGAATAGTTCTTACTACAATTTTTTTGTCTAAAGAGTAATACTAGAGATAAACATAAAAAATG
TAGAGGTCGAGTTTAGATGCAAGTTCAAGGAGCGAAAGGTGGATGGGTAGGTTATATAGGGATATAGCAC
AGAGATATATAGCAAAGAGATACTTTTGAGCAATGTTTGTGGAAGCGGTATTCGCAATATTTTAGTAGCT
CGTTACAGTCCGGTGCGTTTTTGGTTTTTTGAAAGTGCGTCTTCAGAGCGCTTTTGGTTTTCAAAAGCGC
TCTGAAGTTCCTATACTTTCTAGAGAATAGGAACTTCGGAATAGGAACTTCAAAGCGTTTCCGAAAACGA
GCGCTTCCGAAAATGCAACGCGAGCTGCGCACATACAGCTCACTGTTCACGTCGCACCTATATCTGCGTG
TTGCCTGTATATATATATACATGAGAAGAACGGCATAGTGCGTGTTTATGCTTAAATGCGTACTTATATG
CGTCTATTTATGTAGGATGAAAGGTAGTCTAGTACCTCCTGTGATATTATCCCATTCCATGCGGGGTATC
GTATGCTTCCTTCAGCACTACCCTTTAGCTGTTCTATATGCTGCCACTCCTCAATTGGATTAGTCTCATC
CTTCAATGCTATCATTTCCTTTGATATTGGATCATACTAAGAAACCATTATTATCATGACATTAACCTAT
AAAAATAGGCGTATCACGAGGCCCTTTCGTCTCGCGCGTTTCGGTGATGACGGTGAAAACCTCTGACACA
TGCAGCTCCCGGAGACGGTCACAGCTTGTCTGTAAGCGGATGCCGGGAGCAGACAAGCCCGTCAGGGCGC
GTCAGCGGGTGTTGGCGGGTGTCGGGGCTGGCTTAACTATGCGGCATCAGAGCAGATTGTACTGAGAGTG
CACCATAGATCAACGACATTACTATATATATAATATAGGAAGCATTTAATAGAACAGCATCGTAATATAT
GTGTACTTTGCAGTTATGACGCCAGATGGCAGTAGTGGAAGATATTCTTTATTGAAAAATAGCTTGTCAC
CTTACGTACAATCTTGATCCGGAGCTTTTCTTTTTTTGCCGATTAAGAATTAATTCGGTCGAAAAAAGAA
AAGGAGAGGGCCAAGAGGGAGGGCATTGGTGACTATTGAGCACGTGAGTATACGTGATTAAGCACACAAA
GGCAGCTTGGAGTATGTCTGTTATTAATTTCACAGGTAGTTCTGGTCCATTGGTGAAAGTTTGCGGCTTG
CAGAGCACAGAGGCCGCAGAATGTGCTCTAGATTCCGATGCTGACTTGCTGGGTATTATATGTGTGCCCA
ATAGAAAGAGAACAATTGACCCGGTTATTGCAAGGAAAATTTCAAGTCTTGTAAAAGCATATAAAAATAG
TTCAGGCACTCCGAAATACTTGGTTGGCGTGTTTCGTAATCAACCTAAGGAGGATGTTTTGGCTCTGGTC
AATGATTACGGCATTGATATCGTCCAACTGCATGGAGATGAGTCGTGGCAAGAATACCAAGAGTTCCTCG
GTTTGCCAGTTATTAAAAGACTCGTATTTCCAAAAGACTGCAACATACTACTCAGTGCAGCTTCACAGAA
ACCTCATTCGTTTATTCCCTTGTTTGATTCAGAAGCAGGTGGGACAGGTGAACTTTTGGATTGGAACTCG
ATTTCTGACTGGGTTGGAAGGCAAGAGAGCCCCGAAAGCTTACATTTTATGTTAGCTGGTGGACTGACGC
CAGAAAATGTTGGTGATGCGCTTAGATTAAATGGCGTTATTGGTGTTGATGTAAGCGGAGGTGTGGAGAC
AAATGGTGTAAAAGACTCTAACAAAATAGCAAATTTCGTCAAAAATGCTAAGAAATAGGTTATTACTGAG
TAGTATTTATTTAAGTATTGTTTGTGCACTTGCCGATCTATGCGGTGTGAAATACCGCACAGATGCGTAA
GGAGAAAATACCGCATCAGGAAATTGTAAGCGTTAATATTTTGTTAAAATTCGCGTTAAATTTTTGTTAA
ATCAGCTCATTTTTTAACCAATAGGCCGAAATCGGCAAAATCCCTTATAAATCAAAAGAATAGACCGAGA
TAGGGT
[37 nt withheld, positions 8057-8093]
AAAGAACGTGGACTCCAACGTCAAAGG
[49 nt withheld, positions 8121-8169]
T
[91 nt withheld, positions 8171-8261]
G
[124 nt withheld, positions 8263-8386]
CCATTCGCCATTCAGGCTGCGCAACTGTTGGGAAGGGCGAT
